>Addgene plasmid #145916 | pAc5.1B-EGFP-DmBelle_299-798_B | depositor full sequence | sequence record 288361 | Full Sequence
CTTCAAGGAATTAATTCTATATTCTAAAAACACAAATGATACTTCTAAAAAAAATCATGAATGGCATCAA
CTCTGAATCAAATCTTTGCAGATGCACCTACTTCTCATTTCCACTGTCACATCATTTTTCCAGATCTCGC
TGCCTGTTATGTGGCCCACAAACCAAGACACGTTTTATGGCCATTAAAGCTGGCTGATCGTCGCCAAACA
CCAAATACATATCAATATGTACATTCGAGAAAGAAGCGATCAAAGAAGCGTCTTCGGGCGAGTAGGAGAA
TGCGGAGGAGAAGGAGAACGAGCTGATCTAGTATCTCTCCACAATCCAATGCCAACTGACCAACTGGCCA
TATTCGGAGCAATTTGAAGCCAATTTCCATCGCCTGGCGATCGCTCCATTCTTGGCTATATGTTTTTCAC
CGTTCCCGGGGCCATTTTCAAAGACTCGTCGGTAAGATAAGATTGTGTCACTCGCTGTCTCTCTTCATTT
GTCGAAGAATGCTGAGGAATTTCGCGATGACGTCGGCGAGTATTTTGAAGAATGAGAATAATTTGTATTT
ATACGAAAATCAGTTAGTGGAATTTTCTACAAAAACATGTTATCTATAGATAATTTTGTTGCAAAATATG
TTGACTATGACAAAGATTGTATGTATATACCTTTAATGTATTCTCATTTTCTTATGTATTTATAATGGCA
ATGATGATACTGATGATATTTTAAGATGATGCCAGACCACAGGCTGATTTCTGCGTCTTTTGCCGAACGC
AGTGCATGTGCGGTTGTTGTTTTTTGGAATAGTTTCAATTTTCGGACTGTCCGCTTTGATTTCAGTTTCT
TGGCTTATTCAAAAAGCAAAGTAAAGCCAAAAAAGCGAGATGGCAATACCAAATGCGGCAAAACGGTAGT
GGAAGGAAAGGGGTGCGGGGCAGCGGAAGGAAGGGTGGGGCGGGGCGTGGCGGGGTCTGTGGCTGGGCGC
GACGTCACCGACGTTGGAGCCACTCCTTTGACCATGTGTGCGTGTGTGTATTATTCGTGTCTCGCCACTC
GCCGGTTGTTTTTTTCTTTTTATCTCGCTCTCTCTAGCGCCATCTCGTACGCATGCTCAACGCACCGCAT
GTTGCCGTGTCCTTTATGCGTCATTTTGGCTCGAAATAGGCAATTATTTAAACAAAGATTAGTCAACGAA
AACGCTAAAATAAATAAGTCTACAATATGGTTACTTATTGCCATGTGTGTGCAGCCAACGATAGCAACAA
AAGCAACAACACAGTGGCTTTCCCTCTTTCACTTTTTGTTTGCAAGCGCGTGCGAGCAAGACGGCACGAC
CGGCAAACGCAATTACGCTGACAAAGAGCAGACGAAGTTTTGGCCGAAAAACATCAAGGCGCCTGATACG
AATGCATTTGCAATAACAATTGCGATATTTAATATTGTTTATGAAGCTGTTTGACTTCAAAACACACAAA
AAAAAAAATAAAACAAATTATTTGAAAGAGAATTAGGAATCGGACAGCTTATCGTTACGGGCTAACAGCA
CACCGAGACGAAATAGCTTACCTGACGTCACAGCCTCTGGAAGAACTGCCGCCAAGCAGAGAGAGAGAGA
AAAAGAGGGAGAGCAGCTTAGACCGCATGTGCTTGTGTGTGAGGCGTCTCTCTCTTCGTCTCCTGTTTGC
GCAAACGCATAGACTGCACTGAGAAAATCGATTACCTATTTTTTATGAATGAATATTTGCACTATTACTA
TTCAAAACTATTAAGATAGCAATCACATTCAATAGCCAAATACTATACCACCTGAGCGATGCAACGAAAT
GATCAATTTGAGCAAAAATGCTGCATATTTAGGACGGCATCATTATAGAAATGCTTCTTGCTGTGTACTT
TTCTCTCGTCTGGCAGCTGTTTCGCCGTTATTGTTAAAACCGGCTTAAGTTAGGTGTGTTTTCTACGACT
AGTGATGCCCCTACTAGAAGATGTGTGTTGCACAAATGTCCCTGAATAACCAATTTGAAGTGCAGATAGC
AGTAAACGTAAGCTAATATGAATATTATTTAACTGTAATGTTTTAATATCGCTGGACATTACTAATAAAC
CCACTATAAACACATGTACATATGTATGTTTTGGCATACAATGAGTAGTTGGGGAAAAAATGTGTAAAAG
CACCGTGACCATCACAGCATAAAGATAACCAGCTGAAGTATCGAATATGAGTAACCCCCAAATTGAATCA
CATGCCGCAACTGATAGGACCCATGGAAGTACACTCTTCATGGCGATATACAAGACACACACAAGCACGA
ACACCCAGTTGCGGAGGAAATTCTCCGTAAATGAAAACCCAATCGGCGAACAATTCATACCCATATATGG
TAAAAGTTTTGAACGCGACTTGAGAGCGGAGAGCATTGCGGCTGATAAGGTTTTAGCGCTAAGCGGGCTT
TATAAAACGGGCTGCGGGACCAGTTTTCATATCACTACCGTTTGAGTTCTTGTGCTGTGTGGATACTCCT
CCCGACACAAAGCCGCTCCATCAGCCAGCAGTCGTCTAATCCAGAGACCCCGGATCGGGGTACCAACATG
GTGAGCAAGGGCGAGGAGCTGTTCACCGGGGTGGTGCCCATCCTGGTCGAGCTGGACGGCGACGTAAACG
GCCACAAGTTCAGCGTGTCCGGCGAGGGCGAGGGCGATGCCACCTACGGCAAGCTGACCCTGAAGTTCAT
CTGCACCACCGGCAAGCTGCCCGTGCCCTGGCCCACCCTCGTGACCACCCTGACCTACGGCGTGCAGTGC
TTCAGCCGCTACCCCGACCACATGAAGCAGCACGACTTCTTCAAGTCCGCCATGCCCGAAGGCTACGTCC
AGGAGCGCACCATCTTCTTCAAGGACGACGGCAACTACAAGACCCGCGCCGAGGTGAAGTTCGAGGGCGA
CACCCTGGTGAACCGCATCGAGCTGAAGGGCATCGACTTCAAGGAGGACGGCAACATCCTGGGGCACAAG
CTGGAGTACAACTACAACAGCCACAACGTCTATATCATGGCCGACAAGCAGAAGAACGGCATCAAGGTGA
ACTTCAAGATCCGCCACAACATCGAGGACGGCAGCGTGCAGCTCGCCGACCACTACCAGCAGAACACCCC
CATCGGCGACGGCCCCGTGCTGCTGCCCGACAACCACTACCTGAGCACCCAGTCCGCCCTGAGCAAAGAC
CCCAACGAGAAGCGCGATCACATGGTCCTGCTGGAGTTCGTGACCGCCGCCGGGATCACTCTCGGCATGG
ACGAGCTGTACAAGCCAAGCTTGATGGATGTGCAGCTGACGGAGATTATCCGCAACAACGTGGCCTTAGC
ACGTTATGACAAACCGACACCGGTGCAGAAGCACGCCATTCCGATCATTATCAATGGCCGGGATCTAATG
GCCTGCGCCCAGACTGGATCCGGCAAGACGGCCGCCTTCCTGGTGCCGATTCTCAACCAGATGTACGAGC
TGGGACATGTGCCCCCGCCGCAAAGCACCCGGCAGTACAGCCGGCGCAAGCAGTATCCGTTGGGTCTGGT
GCTGGCGCCGACCCGCGAACTGGCCACCCAGATCTTTGAGGAGGCCAAGAAGTTCGCCTATCGCTCCCGG
ATGCGCCCGGCAGTGCTGTACGGCGGAAACAATACTAGCGAGCAGATGCGCGAGCTGGACCGCGGTTGCC
ATCTGATTGTGGCCACACCCGGTCGCCTAGAGGACATGATCACACGCGGAAAGGTGGGACTGGAGAACAT
TCGATTCCTTGTACTGGATGAGGCTGATCGTATGTTGGACATGGGTTTCGAGCCGCAGATCCGTCGCATC
GTCGAACAGCTAAACATGCCGCCAACCGGACAGCGCCAGACGCTTATGTTCTCGGCCACATTCCCCAAGC
AGATCCAGGAGTTAGCCAGCGATTTCCTCAGCAACTACATTTTCTTGGCCGTTGGTCGTGTGGGCTCCAC
ATCTGAGAACATTACGCAGACAATCCTGTGGGTCTATGAACCCGACAAGCGCTCGTATCTGCTGGATCTG
CTCTCGTCTATCCGCGATGGCCCCGAATACACCAAAGACAGCCTAACACTGATCTTTGTGGAGACTAAGA
AGGGTGCAGACTCGCTGGAGGAGTTCCTGTACCAGTGCAATCATCCCGTCACTAGCATCCACGGTGATCG
CACGCAGAAGGAGCGCGAGGAGGCACTGCGCTGCTTCCGATCGGGCGACTGCCCCATCCTGGTGGCCACA
GCCGTGGCCGCTCGTGGCCTGGACATTCCGCACGTTAAGCACGTTATTAACTTTGACCTGCCCTCGGATG
TGGAGGAGTATGTCCACCGTATCGGGCGTACCGGACGTATGGGTAATCTTGGTGTGGCCACCTCCTTTTT
CAACGAAAAGAACCGCAACATTTGCTCCGATCTCTTGGAGCTGCTGATCGAAACGAAGCAGGAGATCCCC
AGTTTCATGGAGGATATGAGTTCGGATCGCGGACATGGCGGAGCCAAGCGGGCTGGACGAGGCGGTGGTG
GACGTTATGGTGGCGGCTTCGGCTCCAGGGATTACCGTCAAAGCTCTGGCGGCGGCGGTGGCGGACGCAG
TGGACCGCCACCACGTAGCGGTGGTTCCGGATCAGGAGGCGGCGGCGGCAGTTACCGCAGCAATGGAAAC
TCGTACGGCGGCAATTCGGGCGGCGGTGGATACTATGGCGGCGGCGCCGGTGGTGGCTCCTATGGCGGCT
CCTACGGCGGCGGCAGTGCCTCGCACTCTTCGAACGCACCCGACTGGTGGGCTCAATGAGCGGCCGCTCG
AGTCTAGAGGGCCCGCGGTTCGAAGGTAAGCCTATCCCTAACCCTCTCCTCGGTCTCGATTCTACGCGTA
CCGGTCATCATCACCATCACCATTGAGTTTAAACCCGCTGATCAGCCTCGACTGTGCCTTCTAAGGCCTG
AGCTCGCTGATCAGCCTCGATCGAGGATCCAGACATGATAAGATACATTGATGAGTTTGGACAAACCACA
ACTAGAATGCAGTGAAAAAAATGCTTTATTTGTGAAATTTGTGATGCTATTGCTTTATTTGTAACCATTA
TAAGCTGCAATAAACAAGTTAACAACAACAATTGCATTCATTTTATGTTTCAGGTTCAGGGGGAGGTGTG
GGAGGTTTTTTAAAGCAAGTAAAACCTCTACAAATGTGGTATGGCTGATTATGATCAGTCGACCGATGCC
CTTGAGAGCCTTCAACCCAGTCAGCTCCTTCCGGTGGGCGCGGGGCATGACTATCGTCGCCGCACTTATG
ACTGTCTTCTTTATCATGCAACTCGTAGGACAGGTGCCGGCAGCGCTCTGGGTCATTTTCGGCGAGGACC
GCTTTCGCTGGAGCGCGACGATGATCGGCCTGTCGCTTGCGGTATTCGGAATCTTGCACGCCCTCGCTCA
AGCCTTCGTCACTGGTCCCGCCACCAAACGTTTCGGCGAGAAGCAGGCCATTATCGCCGGCATGGCGGCC
GACGCGCTGGGCTACGTCTTGCTGGCGTTCGCGACGCGAGGCTGGATGGCCTTCCCCATTATGATTCTTC
TCGCTTCCGGCGGCATCGGGATGCCCGCGTTGCAGGCCATGCTGTCCAGGCAGGTAGATGACGACCATCA
GGGACAGCTTCAAGGATCGCTCGCGGCTCTTACCAGCCAGCAAAAGGCCAGGAACCGTAAAAAGGCCGCG
TTGCTGGCGTTTTTCCATAGGCTCCGCCCCCCTGACGAGCATCACAAAAATCGACGCTCAAGTCAGAGGT
GGCGAAACCCGACAGGACTATAAAGATACCAGGCGTTTCCCCCTGGAAGCTCCCTCGTGCGCTCTCCTGT
TCCGACCCTGCCGCTTACCGGATACCTGTCCGCCTTTCTCCCTTCGGGAAGCGTGGCGCTTTCTCAATGC
TCACGCTGTAGGTATCTCAGTTCGGTGTAGGTCGTTCGCTCCAAGCTGGGCTGTGTGCACGAACCCCCCG
TTCAGCCCGACCGCTGCGCCTTATCCGGTAACTATCGTCTTGAGTCCAACCCGGTAAGACACGACTTATC
GCCACTGGCAGCAGCCACTGGTAACAGGATTAGCAGAGCGAGGTATGTAGGCGGTGCTACAGAGTTCTTG
AAGTGGTGGCCTAACTACGGCTACACTAGAAGGACAGTATTTGGTATCTGCGCTCTGCTGAAGCCAGTTA
CCTTCGGAAAAAGAGTTGGTAGCTCTTGATCCGGCAAACAAACCACCGCTGGTAGCGGTGGTTTTTTTGT
TTGCAAGCAGCAGATTACGCGCAGAAAAAAAGGATCTCAAGAAGATCCTTTGATCTTTTCTACGGGGTCT
GACGCTCAGTGGAACGAAAACTCACGTTAAGGGATTTTGGTCATGAGATTATCAAAAAGGATCTTCACCT
AGATCCTTTTAAATTAAAAATGAAGTTTTAAATCAATCTAAAGTATATATGAGTAAACTTGGTCTGACAG
TTACCAATGCTTAATCAGTGAGGCACCTATCTCAGCGATCTGTCTATTTCGTTCATCCATAGTTGCCTGA
CTCCCCGTCGTGTAGATAACTACGATACGGGAGGGCTTACCATCTGGCCCCAGTGCTGCAATGATACCGC
GAGACCCACGCTCACCGGCTCCAGATTTATCAGCAATAAACCAGCCAGCCGGAAGGGCCGAGCGCAGAAG
TGGTCCTGCAACTTTATCCGCCTCCATCCAGTCTATTAATTGTTGCCGGGAAGCTAGAGTAAGTAGTTCG
CCAGTTAATAGTTTGCGCAACGTTGTTGCCATTGCTGCAGGCATCGTGGTGTCACGCTCGTCGTTTGGTA
TGGCTTCATTCAGCTCCGGTTCCCAACGATCAAGGCGAGTTACATGATCCCCCATGTTGTGCAAAAAAGC
GGTTAGCTCCTTCGGTCCTCCGATCGTTGTCAGAAGTAAGTTGGCCGCAGTGTTATCACTCATGGTTATG
GCAGCACTGCATAATTCTCTTACTGTCATGCCATCCGTAAGATGCTTTTCTGTGACTGGTGAGTACTCAA
CCAAGTCATTCTGAGAATAGTGTATGCGGCGACCGAGTTGCTCTTGCCCGGCGTCAACACGGGATAATAC
CGCGCCACATAGCAGAACTTTAAAAGTGCTCATCATTGGAAAACGTTCTTCGGGGCGAAAACTCTCAAGG
ATCTTACCGCTGTTGAGATCCAGTTCGATGTAACCCACTCGTGCACCCAACTGATCTTCAGCATCTTTTA
CTTTCACCAGCGTTTCTGGGTGAGCAAAAACAGGAAGGCAAAATGCCGCAAAAAAGGGAATAAGGGCGAC
ACGGAAATGTTGAATACTCATACTCTTCCTTTTTCAATATTATTGAAGCATTTATCAGGGTTATTGTCTC
ATGAGCGGATACATATTTGAATGTATTTAGAAAAATAAACAAATAGGGGTTCCGCGCACATTTCCCCGAA
AAGTGCCACCTGACGTCTAAGAAACCATTATTATCATGACATTAACCTATAAAAATAGGCGTATCACGAG
GCCCTTTCGT
Features (pLannotate 1.2.2; 10 found; start..end, strand, type, name):
     56..2568    +  promoter       Ac5 promoter: Drosophila melanogaster actin 5C promoter
   2588..3304    +  CDS            EGFP: EGFP is a basic (constitutively fluorescent) green fluorescent protein published in 1996, derived from Aequorea victoria. It is reported to be a rapidly-maturing weak dimer with moderate acid sensitivity.
   3308..4816    +  CDS            bel (fragment): DDX3_DROME - Experimental evidence at protein level: Swiss-Prot protein existence level 1. ATP-dependent RNA helicase that is essential and required for cellular function, larval growth, and for male and female fertility. Also required for RNA interference (RNAi), double-stranded RNA induces potent and specific gene silencing, by acting downstream of dsRNA internalization. RNAi is mediated by the RNA-induced silencing complex (RISC), a sequence-specific, multicomponent nuclease that destroys or silences messenger RNAs homologous to the silencing trigger. From Drosophila melanogaster (Fruit fly
   4855..4896    +  CDS            V5 tag: epitope tag from simian virus 5
   4996..5130    -  polyA_signal   SV40 poly(A) signal: SV40 polyadenylation signal
   5153..5237    -  CDS            large T antigen (fragment): large T antigen from SV40 (simian virus 40)
   5238..5708    +  CDS            TcR (fragment): tetracycline efflux protein; tet; confers resistance to tetracycline
   5752..6340    -  rep_origin     ori: high-copy-number ColE1/pMB1/pBR322/pUC origin of replication
   6511..7371    -  CDS            AmpR: β-lactamase; bla; confers resistance to ampicillin, carbenicillin, and related antibiotics
   7372..7476    -  promoter       AmpR promoter: bla
