[The description below was written by a language model from this plasmid's Addgene catalogue record and pLannotate feature annotations shown in this document.]
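Description:
pAc5.1B-EGFP-DmBelle_299-798_B is an insect-cell expression plasmid of about 7.6 kb. The catalogue lists the backbone as unknown, although the name and the annotated parts point to a pAc5.1-type vector. Expression is driven by the Drosophila melanogaster actin 5C (Ac5) promoter, a strong constitutive promoter commonly used for transient or stable expression in cultured fly cells. In bacteria the plasmid is maintained through a ColE1/pUC-family origin and selected with ampicillin via the β-lactamase gene and its own promoter. The catalogue describes it as low copy, while the origin annotation is of the high-copy type, and the record does not resolve this difference. Short annotated fragments of a tetracycline resistance gene and of SV40 large T antigen appear to be non-functional backbone remnants. No marker for selection in insect cells is annotated.

The payload is an N-terminal EGFP fusion to a fragment of Belle (bel), the Drosophila DDX3-family ATP-dependent RNA helicase that is needed for viability, larval growth and fertility and is implicated in RNA interference. According to the insert name, the fragment spans residues 299–798, so the N-terminal part of the protein is absent. The EGFP coding sequence sits directly after the promoter, and the bel fragment follows almost immediately. A V5 epitope tag is annotated downstream, but the record does not show whether it is read in frame or cut off by a stop codon. An SV40 polyadenylation signal lies after the cassette. The stated purpose is simply insect expression of this Belle truncation. The GFP tag would allow fluorescence localisation or detection and pull-down of the fragment, for example in domain-mapping experiments, but the record gives no specific application. The depositor also cautions that the supplied sequence may be theoretical rather than fully verified.
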