Addgene plasmid #145916: pAc5.1B-EGFP-DmBelle_299-798_B
Purpose: Insect Expression of DmBelle_299-798
Depositing lab: Elisa Izaurralde. Depositing organization: Max Planck Institute for Developmental Biology.
Backbone
  Vector backbone: Unknown
  Vector type: Insect Expression
Growth in bacteria
  Bacterial resistance: Ampicillin, 100 μg/mL
  Growth temperature: 37°C
  Growth strain: DH5alpha
  Copy number: Low Copy
Gene/Insert
  Gene/Insert name: DmBelle_299-798
  Species: D. melanogaster (fly)
  Entrez Gene: bel (a.k.a. Dmel_CG9748, BEL, Bel, CG9748, DmRH6, Dmel\CG9748, L3, anon-85Ab, cap, cg9748, l(3)85Ac, l(3)L3, l(3)L4740, l(3)S047110, l(3)S097074, ms(3)Pneo85A, ms(3)neo30)
  Cloning method: Unknown
Terms and licenses: Academic/Nonprofit Terms; Industry Terms: Not Available to Industry
Depositor comments: Plasmids from this collection were made available to the research community and donated after the lab closed. Please note that the sequence provided by the depositing laboratory may be theoretical/predicted or based on Sanger sequencing results. There may be discrepancies between sequencing results obtained by Addgene and the depositor sequence. If an Addgene verified sequence is not available, please contact before placing your order to request that our lab fully sequence the plasmid.
How to cite: pAc5.1B-EGFP-DmBelle_299-798_B was a gift from Elisa Izaurralde (Addgene plasmid # 145916 ; http://n2t.net/addgene:145916 ; RRID:Addgene_145916)
